Addgene plasmid #246701: p3xFLAG-CMV-9-CLIPf-GPR124
Purpose: Expression vector for human GPR124, N-terminal 3xFLAG-CLIPf tag
Depositing lab: Calvin Kuo & Mario Vallon. Depositing organization: Stanford University. Publication: A RECK-WNT7 Receptor-Ligand Interaction Enables Isoform-Specific Regulation of Wnt Bioavailability. Vallon M, Yuki K, Nguyen TD, Chang J, Yuan J, Siepe D, Miao Y, Essler M, Noda M, Garcia KC, Kuo CJ. Cell Rep. 2018 Oct 9;25(2):339-349.e9. doi: 10.1016/j.celrep.2018.09.045. PubMed 30304675.
Backbone
  Vector backbone: p3xFLAG-CMV-9
  Vector type: Mammalian Expression
  Selectable markers: Neomycin (select with G418)
Growth in bacteria
  Bacterial resistance: Ampicillin, 100 μg/mL
  Growth temperature: 37°C
  Growth strain: DH5alpha
  Copy number: High Copy
Gene/Insert
  Gene/Insert name: GPR124 (alt names: ADGRA2; TEM5)
  Species: H. sapiens (human)
  Entrez Gene: ADGRA2 (a.k.a. GPR124, TEM5)
  Promoter: CMV
  Tag / fusion protein: 3xFLAG-CLIPf (N terminal on insert)
  Cloning method: Gibson Cloning
Terms and licenses: Academic/Nonprofit Terms; Industry Terms: Not Available to Industry
Depositor comments: Gene sourced from cDNA clone FLJ00170
How to cite: p3xFLAG-CMV-9-CLIPf-GPR124 was a gift from Calvin Kuo & Mario Vallon (Addgene plasmid # 246701 ; http://n2t.net/addgene:246701 ; RRID:Addgene_246701)
