[The description below was written by a language model from this plasmid's Addgene catalogue record and pLannotate feature annotations shown in this document.]
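Description:
p3xFLAG-CMV-9-CLIPf-GPR124 is a mammalian expression plasmid of about 10.8 kb, built on the p3xFLAG-CMV-9 backbone, that produces human GPR124 (ADGRA2, also called TEM5), an adhesion-class G protein-coupled receptor. In E. coli it is maintained as a high-copy plasmid through a ColE1/pUC-type origin and selected with ampicillin via the β-lactamase gene. An f1 origin is also present, along with remnants of lac regulatory sequences and a T7 promoter that are carried over from the backbone. For stable selection in mammalian cells, an SV40 early promoter drives a neomycin phosphotransferase gene that confers G418 resistance. The annotation also detects adjacent ble and partial str sequences from the same Tn5-derived region, followed by an SV40 polyadenylation signal.

The expression cassette uses the human CMV immediate-early enhancer and promoter and ends in a human growth hormone polyadenylation signal. The open reading frame begins with the preprotrypsin leader, a signal peptide that directs the nascent protein into the secretory pathway. It is followed by a 3xFLAG epitope with an enterokinase site, then the fast-reacting CLIP-tag (CLIPf), and finally the GPR124 coding sequence, which was inserted by Gibson assembly from a cDNA clone. Because the tags lie downstream of the leader at the receptor's N-terminus, they should be displayed on the extracellular face of the mature protein. The FLAG epitope allows antibody detection or immunoprecipitation, while CLIPf reacts covalently with benzylcytosine-conjugated probes for specific labelling. The associated publication concerns RECK–WNT7 receptor–ligand interactions and the regulation of Wnt bioavailability, which is consistent with use of this construct to express tagged GPR124 in cultured mammalian cells for such signalling studies.
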