Features (pLannotate 1.2.2; 24 found; start..end, strand, type, name):
     84..944     +  CDS            AmpR: β-lactamase; bla; confers resistance to ampicillin, carbenicillin, and related antibiotics
   1115..1703    +  rep_origin     ori: high-copy-number ColE1/pMB1/pBR322/pUC origin of replication
   1886..1978    +  CDS            lacI (fragment): lac repressor; lacI; The lac repressor binds to the lac operator to inhibit transcription in E. coli. This inhibition can be relieved by adding lactose or isopropyl-β-D-thiogalactopyranoside (IPTG).
   1991..2012    +  protein_bind   CAP binding site: CAP binding activates transcription in the presence of cAMP. E. coli catabolite activator protein
   2027..2057    +  promoter       lac promoter: promoter for the E. coli lac operon
   2061..2083    +  protein_bind   lac operator (fragment): The lac repressor binds to the lac operator to inhibit transcription in E. coli. This inhibition can be relieved by adding lactose or isopropyl-β-D-thiogalactopyranoside (IPTG). lac repressor encoded by lacI
   2119..2137    +  promoter       T7 promoter: promoter for bacteriophage T7 RNA polymerase
   2143..2277    -  polyA_signal   SV40 poly(A) signal: SV40 polyadenylation signal
   2300..2383    -  CDS            large T antigen (fragment): large T antigen from SV40 (simian virus 40)
   2384..2407    +  rep_origin     CloDF13 ori (fragment): Plasmids containing the CloDF13 (CDF) origin of replication can be propagated in E. coli cells that contain additional plasmids with compatible origins.
   2430..2489    -  CDS            str (fragment): STR_KLEPN - Protein inferred from homology: Swiss-Prot protein existence level 3. The aminoglycoside phosphotransferases achieve inactivation of their antibiotic substrates by phosphorylation. From Klebsiella pneumoniae.
   2531..2908    -  CDS            ble: BLE_KLEPN - Experimental evidence at protein level: Swiss-Prot protein existence level 1. Binding protein with a strong affinity to the bleomycin family of antibiotics. Binds to CL990; an antimitotic-antibiotic compound. From Klebsiella pneumoniae.
   2932..3723    -  CDS            neo: KKA2_KLEPN - Also known as kan, nptII. Experimental evidence at protein level: Swiss-Prot protein existence level 1. Resistance to kanamycin, neomycin, paromomycin, ribostamycin, butirosin and gentamicin B. From Klebsiella pneumoniae.
   3774..4088    -  promoter       SV40 promoter: SV40 enhancer and early promoter
   4117..4739    -  polyA_signal   hGH poly(A) signal: human growth hormone polyadenylation signal
   4750..8709    -  CDS            ADGRA2: AGRA2_HUMAN - Also known as GPR124 From Homo sapiens (Human).
   8665..9210    -  CDS            CLIP-tag™: human O6-alkylguanine-DNA-alkyltransferase variant that forms covalent bonds with benzylcytosine derivatives fast-reacting variant, optimized for mammalian expression
   9223..9288    -  CDS            3xFLAG: three tandem FLAG® epitope tags, followed by an enterokinase cleavage site
   9289..9333    -  CDS            preprotrypsin leader: leader sequence from mouse preprotrypsin
   9367..9566    -  promoter       CMV promoter: human cytomegalovirus (CMV) immediate early promoter
   9568..9947    -  enhancer       CMV enhancer: human cytomegalovirus immediate early enhancer
  10107..10261   +  CDS            lacZα (fragment): LacZα fragment of β-galactosidase; lacZ fragment
  10265..10737   -  rep_origin     f1 ori (sequence partly withheld): f1 bacteriophage origin of replication; arrow indicates direction of (+) strand synthesis
  10764..83      +  promoter       AmpR promoter (across the origin): bla
>Addgene plasmid #246701 | p3xFLAG-CMV-9-CLIPf-GPR124 | addgene full sequence | sequence record 495886 | Addgene NGS Result
TTTTCTAAATACATTCAAATATGTATCCGCTCATGAGACAATAACCCTGATAAATGCTTCAATAATATTG
AAAAAGGAAGAGTATGAGTATTCAACATTTCCGTGTCGCCCTTATTCCCTTTTTTGCGGCATTTTGCCTT
CCTGTTTTTGCTCACCCAGAAACGCTGGTGAAAGTAAAAGATGCTGAAGATCAGTTGGGTGCACGAGTGG
GTTACATCGAACTGGATCTCAACAGCGGTAAGATCCTTGAGAGTTTTCGCCCCGAAGAACGTTTTCCAAT
GATGAGCACTTTTAAAGTTCTGCTATGTGGCGCGGTATTATCCCGTATTGACGCCGGGCAAGAGCAACTC
GGTCGCCGCATACACTATTCTCAGAATGACTTGGTTGAGTACTCACCAGTCACAGAAAAGCATCTTACGG
ATGGCATGACAGTAAGAGAATTATGCAGTGCTGCCATAACCATGAGTGATAACACTGCGGCCAACTTACT
TCTGACAACGATCGGAGGACCGAAGGAGCTAACCGCTTTTTTGCACAACATGGGGGATCATGTAACTCGC
CTTGATCGTTGGGAACCGGAGCTGAATGAAGCCATACCAAACGACGAGCGTGACACCACGATGCCTGTAG
CAATGGCAACAACGTTGCGCAAACTATTAACTGGCGAACTACTTACTCTAGCTTCCCGGCAACAATTAAT
AGACTGGATGGAGGCGGATAAAGTTGCAGGACCACTTCTGCGCTCGGCCCTTCCGGCTGGCTGGTTTATT
GCTGATAAATCTGGAGCCGGTGAGCGTGGGTCTCGCGGTATCATTGCAGCACTGGGGCCAGATGGTAAGC
CCTCCCGTATCGTAGTTATCTACACGACGGGGAGTCAGGCAACTATGGATGAACGAAATAGACAGATCGC
TGAGATAGGTGCCTCACTGATTAAGCATTGGTAACTGTCAGACCAAGTTTACTCATATATACTTTAGATT
GATTTAAAACTTCATTTTTAATTTAAAAGGATCTAGGTGAAGATCCTTTTTGATAATCTCATGACCAAAA
TCCCTTAACGTGAGTTTTCGTTCCACTGAGCGTCAGACCCCGTAGAAAAGATCAAAGGATCTTCTTGAGA
TCCTTTTTTTCTGCGCGTAATCTGCTGCTTGCAAACAAAAAAACCACCGCTACCAGCGGTGGTTTGTTTG
CCGGATCAAGAGCTACCAACTCTTTTTCCGAAGGTAACTGGCTTCAGCAGAGCGCAGATACCAAATACTG
TTCTTCTAGTGTAGCCGTAGTTAGGCCACCACTTCAAGAACTCTGTAGCACCGCCTACATACCTCGCTCT
GCTAATCCTGTTACCAGTGGCTGCTGCCAGTGGCGATAAGTCGTGTCTTACCGGGTTGGACTCAAGACGA
TAGTTACCGGATAAGGCGCAGCGGTCGGGCTGAACGGGGGGTTCGTGCACACAGCCCAGCTTGGAGCGAA
CGACCTACACCGAACTGAGATACCTACAGCGTGAGCTATGAGAAAGCGCCACGCTTCCCGAAGGGAGAAA
GGCGGACAGGTATCCGGTAAGCGGCAGGGTCGGAACAGGAGAGCGCACGAGGGAGCTTCCAGGGGGAAAC
GCCTGGTATCTTTATAGTCCTGTCGGGTTTCGCCACCTCTGACTTGAGCGTCGATTTTTGTGATGCTCGT
CAGGGGGGCGGAGCCTATGGAAAAACGCCAGCAACGCGGCCTTTTTACGGTTCCTGGCCTTTTGCTGGCC
TTTTGCTCACATGTTCTTTCCTGCGTTATCCCCTGATTCTGTGGATAACCGTATTACCGCCTTTGAGTGA
GCTGATACCGCTCGCCGCAGCCGAACGACCGAGCGCAGCGAGTCAGTGAGCGAGGAAGCGGAAGAGCGCC
CAATACGCAAACCGCCTCTCCCCGCGCGTTGGCCGATTCATTAATGCAGCTGGCACGACAGGTTTCCCGA
CTGGAAAGCGGGCAGTGAGCGCAACGCAATTAATGTGAGTTAGCTCACTCATTAGGCACCCCAGGCTTTA
CACTTTATGCTTCCGGCTCGTATGTTGTGTGGAATTGTGAGCGGATAACAATTTCACACAGGAAACAGCT
ATGACATGATTACGAATTTAATACGACTCACTATAGGGAATTGATCCAGACATGATAAGATACATTGATG
AGTTTGGACAAACCACAACTAGAATGCAGTGAAAAAAATGCTTTATTTGTGAAATTTGTGATGCTATTGC
TTTATTTGTAACCATTATAAGCTGCAATAAACAAGTTAACAACAACAATTGCATTCATTTTATGTTTCAG
GTTCAGGGGGAGGTGTGGGAGGTTTTTTAAAGCAAGTAAAACCTCTACAAATGTGGTATGGCTGATTATG
ATCGGCGGAGCCTATGGAAAAACGCCAGCAACGCGGCCTTTTTACGGTTCCAGCTTGGCGAGTGGGTGGT
GAGCAGCTCGCCGTCGCGCAGCAGGCGCCAGCGCTCCATCCACGCAGTGACCTCAGGCGGAAAACGGGAA
GACACACTCATGAGATGCCTGCAAGCAATTCGTTCTGTATCAGGCGCAGGAGCGTCCCGTCCGGGTCGAC
CAAAGCGGCCATCGTGCCTCCCCACTCCTGCAGTTCGGGGGCATGGATGCGCGGATAGCCGCTGCTGGTT
TCCTGGATGCCGACGGATTTGCACTGCCGGTAGAACTCCGCGAGGTCGTCCAGCCTCAGGCAGCAGCTGA
ACCAACTCGCGAGGGGATCGAGCCCGGGGTGGGCGAAGAACTCCAGCATGAGATCCCCGCGCTGGAGGAT
CATCCAGCCGGCGTCCCGGAAAACGATTCCGAAGCCCAACCTTTCATAGAAGGCGGCGGTGGAATCGAAA
TCTCGTGATGGCAGGTTGGGCGTCGCTTGGTCGGTCATTTCGAACCCCAGAGTCCCGCTCAGAAGAACTC
GTCAAGAAGGCGATAGAAGGCGATGCGCTGCGAATCGGGAGCGGCGATACCGTAAAGCACGAGGAAGCGG
TCAGCCCATTCGCCGCCAAGCTCTTCAGCAATATCACGGGTAGCCAACGCTATGTCCTGATAGCGGTCCG
CCACACCCAGCCGGCCACAGTCGATGAATCCAGAAAAGCGGCCATTTTCCACCATGATATTCGGCAAGCA
GGCATCGCCATGGGTCACGACGAGATCCTCGCCGTCGGGCATGCGCGCCTTGAGCCTGGCGAACAGTTCG
GCTGGCGCGAGCCCCTGATGCTCTTCGTCCAGATCATCCTGATCGACAAGACCGGCTTCCATCCGAGTAC
GTGCTCGCTCGATGCGATGTTTCGCTTGGTGGTCGAATGGGCAGGTAGCCGGATCAAGCGTATGCAGCCG
CCGCATTGCATCAGCCATGATGGATACTTTCTCGGCAGGAGCAAGGTGAGATGACAGGAGATCCTGCCCC
GGCACTTCGCCCAATAGCAGCCAGTCCCTTCCCGCTTCAGTGACAACGTCGAGCACAGCTGCGCAAGGAA
CGCCCGTCGTGGCCAGCCACGATAGCCGCGCTGCCTCGTCCTGCAGTTCATTCAGGGCACCGGACAGGTC
GGTCTTGACAAAAAGAACCGGGCGCCCCTGCGCTGACAGCCGGAACACGGCGGCATCAGAGCAGCCGATT
GTCTGTTGTGCCCAGTCATAGCCGAATAGCCTCTCCACCCAAGCAGCCGGAGAACCTGCGTGCAATCCAT
CTTGTTCAATCATGCGAAACGATCCTCATCCTGTCTCTTGATCAGATCCCAAGCTGATCAATTCCTCCAA
AAAAGCCTCCTCACTACTTCTGGAATAGCTCAGAGGCCGAGGCGGCCTCGGCCTGCATAAATAAAAAAAA
TTAGTCAGCCATGGGGCGGAGAATGGGCGGAACTGGGCGGAGTTAGCGGAGGCGGGATGGGCGGAGTTAG
GGGCGGGACTATGGTTGCTGACTAATTGAGATGCATGCTTTGCATACTTCTGCCTGCTGGGGAGCCTGGG
GACTTTCCACACCTGGTTGCTGACTAATTGAGATGCATGCTTTGCATACTTCTGCCTGCTGGGGAGCCTG
GGGACTTTCCACACCCTAACTGACACACATTCCACAGCCAAGCTGGCCGCGTACCCAATTCAACAGGCAT
CTACTGAGTGGACCCAACGCATGAGAGGACAGTGCCAAGCAAGCAACTCAAATGTCCCACCGGTTGGGCA
TGGCCAGGTAGCCTATGCTGTGTCTGGACGTCCTCCTGCTGGTATAGTTATTTTAAAATCAGAAGGACAG
GGAAGGGAGCAGTGGTTCACGCCTGTAATCCCAGCAATTTGGGAGGCCAAGGTGGGTAGATCACCTGAGA
TTAGGAGTTGGAGACCAGCCTGGCCAATATGGTGAAACCCCGTCTCTACCAAAAAAACAAAAATTAGCTG
AGCCTGGTCATGCATGCCTGGAATCCCAACAACTCGGGAGGCTGAGGCAGGAGAATCGCTTGAACCCAGG
AGGCGGAGATTGCAGTGAGCCAAGATTGTGCCACTGCACTCCAGCTTGGTTCCCAATAGACCCCGCAGGC
CCTACAGGTTGTCTTCCCAACTTGCCCCTTGCTCCATACCACCCCCCTCCACCCCATAATATTATAGAAG
GACACCTAGTCAGACAAAATGATGCAACTTAATTTTATTAGGACAAGGCTGGTGGGCACTGGAGTGGCAA
CTTCCAGGGCCAGGAGAGGCACTGGGGAGGGGTCACAGGGATGCCACCCGGGATCCTTAGACGGTAGTTT
CGCTCTTCCAGAGTCCGGTCTTCATGCAGCCGCCGCTGGCTACCTCCGCGCCCATCAGGGTGACGTCGTC
GTACTTGCCCCCCTTGGGGGCGCCGTTTAGGCTGGCGGCGTTGAGCGGGTACGAGCGGCGATGGCTCTCC
TTCTCCAGCGCGCCGCCGCCCTTGAGACTGTCGCGGCTGGCGCTGCGGCGCTGGCCTGCCCGGCCCGCCT
CAGAAAGCGGCGCGGCGCTGGTGTCGCTGCCCTCGGACGGCGTGAGCATGGGCTCGCCTTCCAGCTGCAG
GCCGGCGCCCGGGCTGTTGCGGCTGCTGCCCAGGTAGCTGTCGGTGGGGCTGTTGTGCAGACTACCGCTC
TCGCTGGACAGCAGCTCCAGCGCCCCCGCCGCGCCCCCGCGCAGGGCCTTGAGCCGGTTCTTGCCGCAGG
CCTCCCCCGCGCGGTGTCCCTTGGCCCGGCTCTTGTGCGCCCGACGCCCGTGGTGCACGTTGTTGGGGTG
GCGGTGGGCGAGGTTTCCCCGGGTGCCCGCCGGCTCCGGCTCTCCTTCCCCGCCGGCCGCCGCCCCCGCC
TCGCACACCTGACTCTGGGCCAGCTGCAGGTTGGTGAGCTTGCAGGGGCCCAGAGCCAGCGGATGGCCGC
TGCTGCCGCTTGGGGAGGACTTGAGGGAGGGGGGCCCCTCCCCGAACACCGGGGAACCGTCCTCTGCGGC
GGCGGGCAGGGCCCGGGGCGGGGCATGGGGGGCCGCGGGAGAGGCAGGGGGGCAGCAGGCGCGCCACGAG
GCTCTCACGTCCCTCCGCCTGGCACAGTGGTGAGTGAAGACGAAGAGGCCCAGGGCGGAGGCTGCCACCC
CGTACAAGCAGCTGCACACCACCCGGGGCAGCCAGCGCTGGGACACTGCCAGAGCCCCGCAGGCCCACAT
GGCCAAGTACAGGAAGTGCGTGGTCACCAGCGCCCCTAGCTGGACTCCCGGAGAATAGAGGCTGTCACCA
TCCTCCGGGGGCCCGGGCGTCCCCACTCGCGCGCTCCCAGTAGCAAGAAGGGAACCTGAGTCACTCAGGA
GGGGGCCGCTGCCCCTGAGCCTGGTGGAACCCCTCAGCTCCTCCCCTGCCTCCAGGGAGGCCCTGCTGTT
GCCCGCCTTGGGGTTCTGTGCCAGAGGACCCCGTAAGCGTAGCCCGGCGCACAGGAAATAGATCCAGGTG
ATGAGCAGAATCAAAGCCACAGGGATGTAGAAGGCGCCAAGGCTTGGACGCCACACCAGCCAGCAGTAGG
GGCTGTGGTCCCGGTAGTTGTGGATGTTGACTGCAGCTGTGATGCCACAGATAATGAGTGGAATCCCTCC
AGCGATCAAATAGAACCGGAGCATAGGACTGGGAGTAGGCAGAGCGGGGTCCCCTTCTTGCGGAGGGGGT
GCCCTCCAGGTGAGCTCCTTATGGAGCACTCGCGCCTTCACGCCCATCCAGAGCAGCGTGGATAGGGAGG
AGTAGTGCAGGGTGATGCCCACCGCCTGGCAGACCATCTGGTAGTTGGTGAGTGTGATGCCCCCCGCAAA
GACAGCAGAGGTCATGGCTATGTGGAAGCACAAGTTCAGCAGCATGTGCCAGCCTTTCCGGGACACACGG
ATGGAGCTGTGGTTGAGGATGTAGGTGATGATGGTGGCGAAGAGGCAGAGCAGCAGCAAGGCCGTGCAGG
GGTATACCACGGGGTGCAGCCCTGCCCCGGCGCCCCCCACCTCCCTGGGAAAGGCGCTCAGCTCCATGAG
CACGGCCACATTGCCCAAGTGCTGGCAGTGCAGGGCGCTGACATTGGGCTGGCTGGAGCGGAGCTGGCAG
CCCTCCGAGGTCCAGCCCCCAGCCTCCCCGGGCCCCTCCTGGCTCCACCAAGCGGCCACAGGTTCGGCTC
CCTCAGCCCAGTGCCGCAGCGAAACGGCCACTGGCTCTGTCAGGTTTCCCACGCCACAGCCACTGGTTCC
TGCGAAGATGACGGGGGTGGCCACGCCACGCCTCTTGCCAGGCCCAGCAGCTCCAGGGCGGGAGGTGTTG
CTGTGGCTGTGGAAGAGGCGGCCATTTCGGAAGACGAGCAGTTGCAGGGTGCAGTCTGGGGGCACCGGGG
GAGCCAGGGCAGCCGGAAGGGATGAGAATAGACTCGGGGGCAGCTGGATGGAGGCCAGGGCCACGCTGTT
CTTGATGTGGAAGGACGACAGAGAAACATTGGGCCTCCCGGTGGTGCAGCGGAAGCGGAGCTGCTGGTCA
GCTGGGGGCTCGGGCTCAGGTGGGGGGTTCTGGCCAGGGCTTCCTGGCCGTGTGCCCGGCACCCCTCCCT
CCCTCCTCTGGAAGGCTGTGCAGGTCAGGCCCACGTAGCTGTGCGGCTTGATGAGGTAGGCCTCCAATGC
CACGTTCCTCGCATTCACTGAGATGTGCTGGGCATGGGGGCTGAGGGCGGCCCCCCCAATGCGCTCCAGG
GCACCCACGATGCGGCTGCAGGCCTTGTCCTCGCGCTGGGCCAGCCACAGCAGGTGCTCGTCCACCAGCA
TCAGGTTGCTGGCCATGTCCACCATCACCTCTACCAGCTCTTTGATCTGGTCGACATAACCCAAAAATTT
CTGGATCATCTGAGCCACATAGACTACATCCATCATGTCTGAAAAGCTAGCGGCCTCGGCTGTGTACACG
CGCAGCTGGTGAGCCAGGGTCAGCGCATTGGAGGCATTGATGGGCATCAGCACGAAGGTGTACAGCACCC
TGGTGATGTCGTTGGTGTAGAGACAGTGGGAGTAGTCCCCTGGCTCCCAGCGGCCGGCACGGTCACACCG
GCGGGAGGCTCGGGTGCCCGGGGCACCCCCGCCCAGGGGCACTGAGGTGAAGGGATACTGCAGGCAGGAC
TGGTAGGCTGTGATGCCAGCCAGAGTTCGGGGCCACCTGAAGTCCCCGCGGTTGTTGGCAACACGCTCGG
CGGGGCAGTAGGAGGCAGAGGTCTCCAGCACCACGATCTCCACCTTCTTGCTGGCGTTGCCTTGGGCCAT
GGACACGGTGCACTCCCACTCGCCTGAGGCCCACACGCCGATGTGAGACAGCGTCAGCTCACTGGTGATG
AAGGTGCAGTCGTGGATGAGGCTCTCGGCCAGGAGGATGCCCGCCTGCTCATCACCCTCCACAGGGGCTC
GGTTGTGGTACCAGCGGATGCGGGTGTCGTTGCCCAGGTAGCTGGCAGAGCACTGGAAGGGCAGCCGATC
CCCCTGGAACACCACTTGGCGTAGGGACGGGATGAGGTGGTGTGTGTGCAGCTCCAGGGCCCCCTCGCAG
CAGAGCTGGGCCTCCTGGAGGCTGCCCAGGGCCTGAGCATGCAGGGCACTGGGGTAAGCACAGAGCGTGT
GTTCCGACAGCTGCAGGGAGCGATTCTGGGCCCAGGGCAGCAGCCAGCGCAGGTGGCAGTCACAGGTCAG
GAACTCGGTGCCCAAGTCCACAACCTTAAGGGCTGGCAGCTCATCAAAGACCCCAGGTTGCAGACTGGAG
AAGATGTTTCCAGATATGTTTAGTCGGAGAAGCCTGGGGAGGCCCTGGAAGGTCTCGGAGGTGAGACAGC
CAATCCGGTTGTTGGAGAGATCTAAACGCTTCAGCTCCCCCAGGCCCAGGAAGGCGCCCGGCTGCACTGT
GCTGATGATGTTGTTCCTCAGGTCCAGCTTCTCCAGCAGTGACAGTCCCAGGAAGGAGCCATTGCGGAGC
CCCGTGATCTTGTTATTGCTCAAGAGCAGGGTAACGGTGCCGTTAGGCAGAAGGCCGGGCTCGGGAGGCT
CCGGGAGGTCCCCGCCGCTGCACACCACCCTCCGCCGAGCCGGGCCAGGGACGCCGCCGCTCAGCCCCTT
GGGCCGCTCCCCCGAGCACTTGCAGCTGCGGATGGATAGCGGGCAGCCGGGCGCACCCAGCCCAGGCTTG
CCCAGTCTGTGGCCCTCGTGGGCCAGCAGCCACTCTTTCACGGCGAGCCCGCCCAGGTAGGGCCCCACGT
CGCTGTCGCCCTGCACCACCCGGTGGCAGGGGATCAGAATGGGCACGGGATTTCCGTCCAGGGCGGTGTT
CACGGCGGCGGTGGCGGCGGGATTGCCCACCAGGGCGGCCAGGTGGCTCTCGCTGATGACCTCTCCGAAC
TTCACCACTTTCAGCAGTTTCCACAGCACCTGGCGGGTAAAGCTCTCCTGCTGGAACACTGGGTGGTGCA
GGGCTGGCACAGGGAACTCCTCGATGGCCTCAGGCTGGTGAAAGTAGGCGTTGAGCCAGGCGGTGGCCTG
GATCAGTGGCTCTGGTCCGCCCAGCACGGCGGCTGGGGCAGGCACTTCCACGGCGTCGGCGGCAGATGTT
CCTTTGCCCAGGAAGATGATACGGTGCAGGCCCTGTTCGCACCCAGACAGTTCCAGCTTGCCCAGAGGGC
TATCCAGGGTGGTGCGCTTCATTTCGCAGTCTTTGTCCATGGCGGCCGCAAGCTTGTCATCGTCATCCTT
GTAATCGATGTCATGATCTTTATAATCACCGTCATGGTCTTTGTAGTCAGCAACTGCAGCTCCAACAAGA
GCTAGGATCAGAAGTGCAGACATGGTGAATTAATTCTGACGGTTCACTAAACGAGCTCTGCTTATATAGA
CCTCCCACCGTACACGCCTACCGCCCATTTGCGTCAACGGGGCGGGGTTATTACGACATTTTGGAAAGTC
CCGTTGATTTTGGTGCCAAAACAAACTCCCATTGACGTCAATGGGGTGGAGACTTGGAAATCCCCGTGAG
TCAAACCGCTATCCACGCCCATTGGTGTACTGCCAAAACCGCATCACCATGGTAATAGCGATGACTAATA
CGTAGATGTACTGCCAAGTAGGAAAGTCCCGTAAGGTCATGTACTGGGCATAATGCCAGGCGGGCCATTT
ACCGTCATTGACGTCAATAGGGGGCGGACTTGGCATATGATACACTTGATGTACTGCCAAGTGGGCAGTT
TACCGTAAATACTCCACCCATTGACGTCAATGGAAAGTCCCTATTGGCGTTACTATGGGAACATACGTCA
TTATTGACGTCAATGGGCGGGGGTCGTTGGGCGGTCAGCCAGGCGGGCCATTTACCGTAAGTTATGTAAC
GCGGAACTCCATATATGGGCTATGAACTAATGACCCCGTAATTGATTACTATTAATAACTAGTCAATAAT
CAATGTCAACATGGCGGTCATATTGGACATGAGCCAATATAAATGTACATATTATGATATAGATACAACG
TATGCAATGGCCAATAGCCAATATTGATTTATGCTATATAACCAATGACTAATATGGCTAATTGCCAATA
TTGATTCAATGTATAGATCAGCTTGGCACTGGCCGTCGTTTTACAACGTCGTGACTGGGAAAACCCTGGC
GTTACCCAACTTAATCGCCTTGCAGCACATCCCCCTTTCGCCAGCTGGCGTAATAGCGAAGAGGCCCGCA
CCGATCGCCCTTCCCAACAGTTGCGCAGCCTGAATGGCGAATGGAAATTGTAAGCGTTAATATTTTGTTA
AAATTCGCGTTAAATTTTTGTTAAATCAGCTCATTTTTTAACCAATAGGCCGAAATCGGCAAAATCCCTT
ATAAATCAAAAGAATAGACCGAGATAGGGT
[33 nt withheld, positions 10391-10423]
GTTCTTTAATAGTGGACTCTTAAAGAACGTGGACTCCAACGTCAAAGG
[49 nt withheld, positions 10472-10520]
T
[91 nt withheld, positions 10522-10612]
G
[124 nt withheld, positions 10614-10737]
CAGGTGGCACTTTTCGGGGAAATGTGCGCGGAACCCCTATTTGTTTAT
